>Addgene plasmid #164002 | pcDNA3.1 6B codon-optimized NLRP1 CARD-mCherry E1461R | addgene full sequence | sequence record 324625 | Addgene NGS Result
GACATTGATTATTGACTAGTTATTAATAGTAATCAATTACGGGGTCATTAGTTCATAGCCCATATATGGA
GTTCCGCGTTACATAACTTACGGTAAATGGCCCGCCTGGCTGACCGCCCAACGACCCCCGCCCATTGACG
TCAATAATGACGTATGTTCCCATAGTAACGCCAATAGGGACTTTCCATTGACGTCAATGGGTGGAGTATT
TACGGTAAACTGCCCACTTGGCAGTACATCAAGTGTATCATATGCCAAGTACGCCCCCTATTGACGTCAA
TGACGGTAAATGGCCCGCCTGGCATTATGCCCAGTACATGACCTTATGGGACTTTCCTACTTGGCAGTAC
ATCTACGTATTAGTCATCGCTATTACCATGGTGATGCGGTTTTGGCAGTACATCAATGGGCGTGGATAGC
GGTTTGACTCACGGGGATTTCCAAGTCTCCACCCCATTGACGTCAATGGGAGTTTGTTTTGGCACCAAAA
TCAACGGGACTTTCCAAAATGTCGTAACAACTCCGCCCCATTGACGCAAATGGGCGGTAGGCGTGTACGG
TGGGAGGTCTATATAAGCAGAGCTCTCTGGCTAACTAGAGAACCCACTGCTTACTGGCTTATCGAAATTA
ATACGACTCACTATAGGGAGACCCAAGCTTGGTACCGAGCTCGGATCCCTACTTCCAATCCAATGCCACC
ATGGACGCTCCTCAGCTGCTGCATTTCGTGGACCAGTACCGGGAGCAGCTGATCGCTAGAGTGACCTCCG
TGGAAGTGGTGCTGGACAAGCTGCACGGACAGGTGCTGAGTCAGGAGCAGTACGAGAGGGTGCTGGCAGA
GAACACCAGGCCTAGCCAGATGCGGAAGCTGTTCAGCCTGAGCCAGTCTTGGGACAGGAAGTGCAAGGAC
GGCCTGTACCAGGCTCTGAAGGAGACACACCCCCACCTGATCATGGAGCTCTGGCGGAAGGGAAGCAAGA
AGGGCCTGCTGCCTCTGTCTAGCGGCATTGGTAGTGGGAGCAACGGCAGCAGCGGATCCGTGAGCAAGGG
CGAGGAGGATAACATGGCCATCATCAAGGAGTTCATGCGCTTCAAGGTGCACATGGAGGGCTCCGTGAAC
GGCCACGAGTTCGAGATCGAGGGCGAGGGCGAGGGCCGCCCCTACGAGGGCACCCAGACCGCCAAGCTGA
AGGTGACCAAGGGTGGCCCCCTGCCCTTCGCCTGGGACATCCTGTCCCCTCAGTTCATGTACGGCTCCAA
GGCCTACGTGAAGCACCCCGCCGACATCCCCGACTACTTGAAGCTGTCCTTCCCCGAGGGCTTCAAGTGG
GAGCGCGTGATGAACTTCGAGGACGGCGGCGTGGTGACCGTGACCCAGGACTCCTCCCTCCAGGACGGCG
AGTTCATCTACAAGGTGAAGCTGCGCGGCACCAACTTCCCCTCCGACGGCCCCGTAATGCAGAAGAAGAC
CATGGGCTGGGAGGCCTCCTCCGAGCGGATGTACCCCGAGGACGGCGCCCTGAAGGGCGAGATCAAGCAG
AGGCTGAAGCTGAAGGACGGCGGCCACTACGACGCTGAGGTCAAGACCACCTACAAGGCCAAGAAGCCCG
TGCAGCTGCCCGGCGCCTACAACGTCAACATCAAGTTGGACATCACCTCCCACAACGAGGACTACACCAT
CGTGGAACAGTACGAACGCGCCGAGGGCCGCCACTCCACCGGCGGCATGGACGAGCTGTACAAGTAGTAA
TCTAGAGGGCCCTATTCTATAGTGTCACCTAAATGCTAGAGCTCGCTGATCAGCCTCGACTGTGCCTTCT
AGTTGCCAGCCATCTGTTGTTTGCCCCTCCCCCGTGCCTTCCTTGACCCTGGAAGGTGCCACTCCCACTG
TCCTTTCCTAATAAAATGAGGAAATTGCATCGCATTGTCTGAGTAGGTGTCATTCTATTCTGGGGGGTGG
GGTGGGGCAGGACAGCAAGGGGGAGGATTGGGAAGACAATAGCAGGCATGCTGGGGATGCGGTGGGCTCT
ATGGCTTCTGAGGCGGAAAGAACCAGCTGGGGCTCTAGGGGGTATCCCC
[124 nt withheld, positions 2080-2203]
C
[91 nt withheld, positions 2205-2295]
A
[49 nt withheld, positions 2297-2345]
CCTTTGACGTTGGAGTCCACGTTCTTT
[37 nt withheld, positions 2373-2409]
ACCCTATCTCGGTCTATTCTTTTGATTTATAAGGGATTTTGCCGATTTCGGCCTATTGGTTAAAAAATGA
GCTGATTTAACAAAAATTTAACGCGAATTAATTCTGTGGAATGTGTGTCAGTTAGGGTGTGGAAAGTCCC
CAGGCTCCCCAGCAGGCAGAAGTATGCAAAGCATGCATCTCAATTAGTCAGCAACCAGGTGTGGAAAGTC
CCCAGGCTCCCCAGCAGGCAGAAGTATGCAAAGCATGCATCTCAATTAGTCAGCAACCATAGTCCCGCCC
CTAACTCCGCCCATCCCGCCCCTAACTCCGCCCAGTTCCGCCCATTCTCCGCCCCATGGCTGACTAATTT
TTTTTATTTATGCAGAGGCCGAGGCCGCCTCTGCCTCTGAGCTATTCCAGAAGTAGTGAGGAGGCTTTTT
TGGAGGCCTAGGCTTTTGCAAAAAGCTCCCGGGAGCTTGTATATCCATTTTCGGATCTGATCAAGAGACA
GGATGAGGATCGTTTCGCATGATTGAACAAGATGGATTGCACGCAGGTTCTCCGGCCGCTTGGGTGGAGA
GGCTATTCGGCTATGACTGGGCACAACAGACAATCGGCTGCTCTGATGCCGCCGTGTTCCGGCTGTCAGC
GCAGGGGCGCCCGGTTCTTTTTGTCAAGACCGACCTGTCCGGTGCCCTGAATGAACTGCAGGACGAGGCA
GCGCGGCTATCGTGGCTGGCCACGACGGGCGTTCCTTGCGCAGCTGTGCTCGACGTTGTCACTGAAGCGG
GAAGGGACTGGCTGCTATTGGGCGAAGTGCCGGGGCAGGATCTCCTGTCATCTCACCTTGCTCCTGCCGA
GAAAGTATCCATCATGGCTGATGCAATGCGGCGGCTGCATACGCTTGATCCGGCTACCTGCCCATTCGAC
CACCAAGCGAAACATCGCATCGAGCGAGCACGTACTCGGATGGAAGCCGGTCTTGTCGATCAGGATGATC
TGGACGAAGAGCATCAGGGGCTCGCGCCAGCCGAACTGTTCGCCAGGCTCAAGGCGCGCATGCCCGACGG
CGAGGATCTCGTCGTGACCCATGGCGATGCCTGCTTGCCGAATATCATGGTGGAAAATGGCCGCTTTTCT
GGATTCATCGACTGTGGCCGGCTGGGTGTGGCGGACCGCTATCAGGACATAGCGTTGGCTACCCGTGATA
TTGCTGAAGAGCTTGGCGGCGAATGGGCTGACCGCTTCCTCGTGCTTTACGGTATCGCCGCTCCCGATTC
GCAGCGCATCGCCTTCTATCGCCTTCTTGACGAGTTCTTCTGAGCGGGACTCTGGGGTTCGAAATGACCG
ACCAAGCGACGCCCAACCTGCCATCACGAGATTTCGATTCCACCGCCGCCTTCTATGAAAGGTTGGGCTT
CGGAATCGTTTTCCGGGACGCCGGCTGGATGATCCTCCAGCGCGGGGATCTCATGCTGGAGTTCTTCGCC
CACCCCAACTTGTTTATTGCAGCTTATAATGGTTACAAATAAAGCAATAGCATCACAAATTTCACAAATA
AAGCATTTTTTTCACTGCATTCTAGTTGTGGTTTGTCCAAACTCATCAATGTATCTTATCATGTCTGTAT
ACCGTCGACCTCTAGCTAGAGCTTGGCGTAATCATGGTCATAGCTGTTTCCTGTGTGAAATTGTTATCCG
CTCACAATTCCACACAACATACGAGCCGGAAGCATAAAGTGTAAAGCCTGGGGTGCCTAATGAGTGAGCT
AACTCACATTAATTGCGTTGCGCTCACTGCCCGCTTTCCAGTCGGGAAACCTGTCGTGCCAGCTGCATTA
ATGAATCGGCCAACGCGCGGGGAGAGGCGGTTTGCGTATTGGGCGCTCTTCCGCTTCCTCGCTCACTGAC
TCGCTGCGCTCGGTCGTTCGGCTGCGGCGAGCGGTATCAGCTCACTCAAAGGCGGTAATACGGTTATCCA
CAGAATCAGGGGATAACGCAGGAAAGAACATGTGAGCAAAAGGCCAGCAAAAGGCCAGGAACCGTAAAAA
GGCCGCGTTGCTGGCGTTTTTCCATAGGCTCCGCCCCCCTGACGAGCATCACAAAAATCGACGCTCAAGT
CAGAGGTGGCGAAACCCGACAGGACTATAAAGATACCAGGCGTTTCCCCCTGGAAGCTCCCTCGTGCGCT
CTCCTGTTCCGACCCTGCCGCTTACCGGATACCTGTCCGCCTTTCTCCCTTCGGGAAGCGTGGCGCTTTC
TCATAGCTCACGCTGTAGGTATCTCAGTTCGGTGTAGGTCGTTCGCTCCAAGCTGGGCTGTGTGCACGAA
CCCCCCGTTCAGCCCGACCGCTGCGCCTTATCCGGTAACTATCGTCTTGAGTCCAACCCGGTAAGACACG
ACTTATCGCCACTGGCAGCAGCCACTGGTAACAGGATTAGCAGAGCGAGGTATGTAGGCGGTGCTACAGA
GTTCTTGAAGTGGTGGCCTAACTACGGCTACACTAGAAGAACAGTATTTGGTATCTGCGCTCTGCTGAAG
CCAGTTACCTTCGGAAAAAGAGTTGGTAGCTCTTGATCCGGCAAACAAACCACCGCTGGTAGCGGTGGTT
TTTTTGTTTGCAAGCAGCAGATTACGCGCAGAAAAAAAGGATCTCAAGAAGATCCTTTGATCTTTTCTAC
GGGGTCTGACGCTCAGTGGAACGAAAACTCACGTTAAGGGATTTTGGTCATGAGATTATCAAAAAGGATC
TTCACCTAGATCCTTTTAAATTAAAAATGAAGTTTTAAATCAATCTAAAGTATATATGAGTAAACTTGGT
CTGACAGTTACCAATGCTTAATCAGTGAGGCACCTATCTCAGCGATCTGTCTATTTCGTTCATCCATAGT
TGCCTGACTCCCCGTCGTGTAGATAACTACGATACGGGAGGGCTTACCATCTGGCCCCAGTGCTGCAATG
ATACCGCGAGACCCACGCTCACCGGCTCCAGATTTATCAGCAATAAACCAGCCAGCCGGAAGGGCCGAGC
GCAGAAGTGGTCCTGCAACTTTATCCGCCTCCATCCAGTCTATTAATTGTTGCCGGGAAGCTAGAGTAAG
TAGTTCGCCAGTTAATAGTTTGCGCAACGTTGTTGCCATTGCTACAGGCATCGTGGTGTCACGCTCGTCG
TTTGGTATGGCTTCATTCAGCTCCGGTTCCCAACGATCAAGGCGAGTTACATGATCCCCCATGTTGTGCA
AAAAAGCGGTTAGCTCCTTCGGTCCTCCGATCGTTGTCAGAAGTAAGTTGGCCGCAGTGTTATCACTCAT
GGTTATGGCAGCACTGCATAATTCTCTTACTGTCATGCCATCCGTAAGATGCTTTTCTGTGACTGGTGAG
TACTCAACCAAGTCATTCTGAGAATAGTGTATGCGGCGACCGAGTTGCTCTTGCCCGGCGTCAATACGGG
ATAATACCGCGCCACATAGCAGAACTTTAAAAGTGCTCATCATTGGAAAACGTTCTTCGGGGCGAAAACT
CTCAAGGATCTTACCGCTGTTGAGATCCAGTTCGATGTAACCCACTCGTGCACCCAACTGATCTTCAGCA
TCTTTTACTTTCACCAGCGTTTCTGGGTGAGCAAAAACAGGAAGGCAAAATGCCGCAAAAAAGGGAATAA
GGGCGACACGGAAATGTTGAATACTCATACTCTTCCTTTTTCATTATTATTGAAGCATTTATCAGGGTTA
TTGTCTCATGAGCGGATACATATTTGAATGTATTTAGAAAAATAAACAAATAGGGGTTCCGCGCACATTT
CCCCGAAAAGTGCCACCTGACGTCGACGGATCGGGAGATCTCCCGATCCCCTATGGTGCACTCTCAGTAC
AATCTGCTCTGATGCCGCATAGTTAAGCCAGTATCTGCTCCCTGCTTGTGTGTTGGAGGTCGCTGAGTAG
TGCGCGAGCAAAATTTAAGCTACAACAAGGCAAGGCTTGACCGACAATTGCATGAAGAATCTGCTTAGGG
TTAGGCGTTTTGCGCTGCTTCGCGATGTACGGGCCAGATATACGCGTT
Features (pLannotate 1.2.2; 22 found; start..end, strand, type, name):
      1..380     +  enhancer       CMV enhancer: human cytomegalovirus immediate early enhancer
    381..584     +  promoter       CMV promoter: human cytomegalovirus (CMV) immediate early promoter
    580..613     +  LTR            5' LTR (truncated) (fragment): truncated 5' long terminal repeat (LTR) from HIV-1
    629..647     +  promoter       T7 promoter: promoter for bacteriophage T7 RNA polymerase
    722..961     +  CDS            Pycard (fragment): ASC_MOUSE - Also known as Asc. Experimental evidence at protein level: Swiss-Prot protein existence level 1. Functions as key mediator in apoptosis and inflammation. Promotes caspase-mediated apoptosis involving predominantly caspase-8 and also caspase-9 in a probable cell type-specific manner. Involved in activation of the mitochondrial apoptotic pathway, promotes caspase-8- dependent proteolytic maturation of BID independently of FADD in certain cell types and also mediates mitochondrial translocation of BAX and activates BAX-dependent apoptosis coupled to activation of caspase- 9, -2 and -3
   1040..1747    +  CDS            mCherry: monomeric derivative of DsRed fluorescent protein (Shaner et al., 2004) mammalian codon-optimized
   1766..1784    -  promoter       SP6 promoter: promoter for bacteriophage SP6 RNA polymerase
   1810..2034    +  polyA_signal   bGH poly(A) signal: bovine growth hormone polyadenylation signal
   2038..2059    +  promoter       SV40 promoter (fragment): SV40 enhancer and early promoter
   2080..2508    +  rep_origin     f1 ori (sequence partly withheld): f1 bacteriophage origin of replication; arrow indicates direction of (+) strand synthesis
   2522..2851    +  promoter       SV40 promoter: SV40 enhancer and early promoter
   2918..3709    +  CDS            neo: KKA2_KLEPN - Also known as kan, nptII. Experimental evidence at protein level: Swiss-Prot protein existence level 1. Resistance to kanamycin, neomycin, paromomycin, ribostamycin, butirosin and gentamicin B. From Klebsiella pneumoniae.
   3733..3891    +  CDS            ble (fragment): BLE_KLEPN - Experimental evidence at protein level: Swiss-Prot protein existence level 1. Binding protein with a strong affinity to the bleomycin family of antibiotics. Binds to CL990; an antimitotic-antibiotic compound. From Klebsiella pneumoniae.
   3886..4007    +  polyA_signal   SV40 poly(A) signal: SV40 polyadenylation signal
   4080..4096    -  protein_bind   lac operator: The lac repressor binds to the lac operator to inhibit transcription in E. coli. This inhibition can be relieved by adding lactose or isopropyl-β-D-thiogalactopyranoside (IPTG). lac repressor encoded by lacI
   4104..4134    -  promoter       lac promoter: promoter for the E. coli lac operon
   4149..4170    -  protein_bind   CAP binding site: CAP binding activates transcription in the presence of cAMP. E. coli catabolite activator protein
   4183..4275    -  CDS            lacI (fragment): lac repressor; lacI; The lac repressor binds to the lac operator to inhibit transcription in E. coli. This inhibition can be relieved by adding lactose or isopropyl-β-D-thiogalactopyranoside (IPTG).
   4458..5046    -  rep_origin     ori: high-copy-number ColE1/pMB1/pBR322/pUC origin of replication
   5217..6077    -  CDS            AmpR: β-lactamase; bla; confers resistance to ampicillin, carbenicillin, and related antibiotics
   6078..6182    -  promoter       AmpR promoter: bla
   6241..6293    -  misc_feature   bom (fragment): basis of mobility region from pBR322
