[The description below was written by a language model from this plasmid's Addgene catalogue record and pLannotate feature annotations shown in this document.]
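Description:
pcDNA3.1 6B codon-optimized NLRP1 CARD-mCherry E1461R is a mammalian expression plasmid of about 6.4 kb, built on the pcDNA3.1 LIC 6B backbone by ligation-independent cloning. It is propagated in E. coli from a high-copy ColE1/pUC-type origin under ampicillin selection (AmpR with its bla promoter). It also carries an f1 origin for single-stranded DNA production. A separate SV40 promoter–neo–SV40 poly(A) cassette provides the usual pcDNA3.1 marker for G418 selection of transfected mammalian cells.

The expression unit is driven by the human CMV immediate-early enhancer and promoter and ends at the bovine growth hormone polyadenylation signal. T7 and SP6 phage promoters flank the insert. The payload is a codon-optimized sequence encoding the CARD domain of human NLRP1, fused at its C terminus to mCherry, a monomeric red fluorescent protein. The automated annotation labels the roughly 240-nt open reading frame upstream of mCherry as a fragment of mouse Pycard (ASC). This most likely reflects homology between CARD domains rather than the true identity of the insert, which the catalogue record gives as NLRP1 CARD. Small fragment hits such as the truncated HIV-1 LTR, ble and lacI are probably backbone remnants or annotation artefacts rather than functional parts.

The insert carries the E1461R substitution, described in the record as a dimer interface mutation. The construct is intended for fluorescence imaging of the tagged CARD in mammalian cells, and the associated work concerns filament formation in CARD8 and NLRP1 inflammasomes. It therefore probably serves to test how disrupting this interface affects CARD assembly, presumably by comparison with a wild-type equivalent.
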