Addgene plasmid #164002: pcDNA3.1 6B codon-optimized NLRP1 CARD-mCherry E1461R
Purpose: Mammalian expression vector encoding codon-optimized human NLRP1 CARD (dimer interface mutation) with a C-terminal mCherry tag for imaging
Depositing lab: Hao Wu. Depositing organization: Boston Children's Hospital. Publication: Mechanism of filament formation in UPA-promoted CARD8 and NLRP1 inflammasomes. Robert Hollingsworth L, David L, Li Y, Griswold AR, Ruan J, Sharif H, Fontana P, Orth-He EL, Fu TM, Bachovchin DA, Wu H. Nat Commun. 2021 Jan 8;12(1):189. doi: 10.1038/s41467-020-20320-y. PubMed 33420033.
Backbone
  Vector backbone: pcDNA3.1 LIC 6B
  Vector type: Mammalian Expression
Growth in bacteria
  Bacterial resistance: Ampicillin, 100 μg/mL
  Growth temperature: 37°C
  Growth strain: DH5alpha
  Copy number: High Copy
Gene/Insert
  Gene/Insert name: NLRP1 CARD
  Species: H. sapiens (human)
  Mutation: E1461R
  Entrez Gene: NLRP1 (a.k.a. AIADK, CARD7, CIDED, CLR17.1, DEFCAP, DEFCAP-L/S, JRRP, MSPC, NAC, NALP1, PP1044, SLEV1, VAMAS1)
  Tag / fusion protein: mCherry (C terminal on insert)
  Cloning method: Ligation Independent Cloning
Terms and licenses: Academic/Nonprofit Terms; Industry Terms: Not Available to Industry
How to cite: pcDNA3.1 6B codon-optimized NLRP1 CARD-mCherry E1461R was a gift from Hao Wu (Addgene plasmid # 164002 ; http://n2t.net/addgene:164002 ; RRID:Addgene_164002)
