>Addgene plasmid #164002 | pcDNA3.1 6B codon-optimized NLRP1 CARD-mCherry E1461R | depositor partial sequence | sequence record 318221 | Insert sequence
ATGGACGCTCCTCAGCTGCTGCATTTCGTGGACCAGTACCGGGAGCAGCTGATCGCTAGAGTGACCTCCG
TGGAAGTGGTGCTGGACAAGCTGCACGGACAGGTGCTGAGTCAGGAGCAGTACGAGAGGGTGCTGGCAGA
GAACACCAGGCCTAGCCAGATGCGGAAGCTGTTCAGCCTGAGCCAGTCTTGGGACAGGAAGTGCAAGGAC
GGCCTGTACCAGGCTCTGAAGGAGACACACCCCCACCTGATCATGGAGCTCTGGCGGAAGGGAAGCAAGA
AGGGCCTGCTGCCTCTGTCTAGC
